>Addgene plasmid #52485 | pRVdG-N-P-M-nucBFP-EGFP-L | depositor full sequence | sequence record 81380 | pRVdG-N-P-M-nucBFP-EGFP-L sequence 15384 bps
GG
[124 nt withheld, positions 3-126]
C
[91 nt withheld, positions 128-218]
A
[49 nt withheld, positions 220-268]
CCTTTGACGTTGGAGTCCACGTTCTTT
[37 nt withheld, positions 296-332]
ACCCTATCTCGGTCTATTCTTTTGATTTATAAGGGATTTTGCCGATTTCGGCCTATTGGTTAAAAAAATG
AGCTGATTTAACAAAAATTTAACGCGAATTTTAACAAAATATTAACGCTTACAATTTCCATTCGCCATTC
AGGCTGCGCAACTGTTGGGAAGGGCGATCGGTGCGGGCCTCTTCGCTATTACGCCAGCTGGCGAAAGGGG
GATGTGCTGCAAGGCGATTAAGTTGGGTAACGCCAGGGTTTTCCCAGTCACGACGTTGTAAAACGACGGC
CAGTGAGCGCGCGATAAGCTTGATATCGAATTCCTGCAGCGCGTTGACATTGATTATTGACTAGTTATTA
ATAGTAATCAATTACGGGGTCATTAGTTCATAGCCCATATATGGAGTTCCGCGTTACATAACTTACGGTA
AATGGCCCGCCTGGCTGACCGCCCAACGACCCCCGCCCATTGACGTCAATAATGACGTATGTTCCCATAG
TAACGCCAATAGGGACTTTCCATTGACGTCAATGGGTGGAGTATTTACGGTAAACTGCCCACTTGGCAGT
ACATCAAGTGTATCATATGCCAAGTACGCCCCCTATTGACGTCAATGACGGTAAATGGCCCGCCTGGCAT
TATGCCCAGTACATGACCTTATGGGACTTTCCTACTTGGCAGTACATCTACGTATTAGTCATCGCTATTA
CCATGGTGATGCGGTTTTGGCAGTACATCAATGGGCGTGGATAGCGGTTTGACTCACGGGGATTTCCAAG
TCTCCACCCCATTGACGTCAATGGGAGTTTGTTTTGGCACCAAAATCAACGGGACTTTCCAAAATGTCGT
AACAACTCCGCCCCATTGACGCAAATGGGCGGTAGGCGTGTACGGTGGGAGGTCTATATAAGCAGAGCTC
TCTGGCTAACTAGAGAACCCACTGCTTACTGGCTTATCGAAATTAATACGACTCACTATAGGGAGACCCA
AGCTGGCTAGATTAAGCGTCTGATGAGTCCGTGAGGACGAAACCCGGCGTACCGGGTCACGCTTAACAAC
CAGATCAAAGAAAAAACAGACATTGTCAATTGCAAAGCAAAAATGTAACACCCCTACAATGGATGCCGAC
AAGATTGTATTCAAAGTCAATAATCAGGTGGTCTCTTTGAAGCCTGAGATTATCGTGGATCAATATGAGT
ACAAGTACCCTGCCATCAAAGATTTGAAAAAGCCCTGTATAACCCTAGGAAAGGCTCCCGATTTAAATAA
AGCATACAAGTCAGTTTTGTCAGGCATGAGCGCCGCCAAACTTAATCCTGACGATGTATGTTCCTATTTG
GCAGCGGCAATGCAGTTTTTTGAGGGGACATGTCCGGAAGACTGGACCAGCTATGGAATTGTGATTGCAC
GAAAAGGAGATAAGATCACCCCAGGTTCTCTGGTGGAGATAAAACGTACTGATGTAGAAGGGAATTGGGC
TCTGACAGGAGGCATGGAACTGACAAGAGACCCCACTGTCCCTGAGCATGCGTCCTTAGTCGGTCTTCTC
TTGAGTCTGTATAGGTTGAGCAAAATATCCGGGCAAAACACTGGTAACTATAAGACAAACATTGCAGACA
GGATAGAGCAGATTTTTGAGACAGCCCCTTTTGTTAAAATCGTGGAACACCATACTCTAATGACAACTCA
CAAAATGTGTGCTAATTGGAGTACTATACCAAACTTCAGATTTTTGGCCGGAACCTATGACATGTTTTTC
TCCCGGATTGAGCATCTATATTCAGCAATCAGAGTGGGCACAGTTGTCACTGCTTATGAAGACTGTTCAG
GACTGGTATCATTTACTGGGTTCATAAAACAAATCAATCTCACCGCTAGAGAGGCAATACTATATTTCTT
CCACAAGAACTTTGAGGAAGAGATAAGAAGAATGTTTGAGCCAGGGCAGGAGACAGCTGTTCCTCACTCT
TATTTCATCCACTTCCGTTCACTAGGCTTGAGTGGGAAATCTCCTTATTCATCAAATGCTGTTGGTCACG
TGTTCAATCTCATTCACTTTGTAGGATGCTATATGGGTCAAGTCAGATCCCTAAATGCAACGGTTATTGC
TGCATGTGCTCCTCATGAAATGTCTGTTCTAGGGGGCTATCTGGGAGAGGAATTCTTCGGGAAAGGGACA
TTTGAAAGAAGATTCTTCAGAGATGAGAAAGAACTTCAAGAATACGAGGCGGCTGAACTGACAAAGACTG
ACGTAGCACTGGCAGATGATGGAACTGTCAACTCTGACGACGAGGACTACTTTTCAGGTGAAACCAGAAG
TCCGGAGGCTGTTTATACTCGAATCATGATGAATGGAGGTCGACTAAAGAGATCTCACATACGGAGATAT
GTCTCAGTCAGTTCCAATCATCAAGCCCGTCCAAACTCATTCGCCGAGTTTCTAAACAAGACATATTCGA
GTGACTCATAAGAAGTTGAATAACAAAATGCCGGAAATCTACGGATTGTGTATATCCATCATGAAAAAAA
CTAACACCCCTCCTTTCGAACCATCCCAAACATGAGCAAGATCTTTGTCAATCCTAGTGCTATTAGAGCC
GGTCTGGCCGATCTTGAGATGGCTGAAGAAACTGTTGATCTGATCAATAGAAATATCGAAGACAATCAGG
CTCATCTCCAAGGGGAACCCATAGAGGTGGACAATCTCCCTGAGGATATGGGGCGACTTCACCTGGATGA
TGGAAAATCGCCCAACCATGGTGAGATAGCCAAGGTGGGAGAAGGCAAGTATCGAGAGGACTTTCAGATG
GATGAAGGAGAGGATCCTAGCTTCCTGTTCCAGTCATACCTGGAAAATGTTGGAGTCCAAATAGTCAGAC
AAATGAGGTCAGGAGAGAGATTTCTCAAGATATGGTCACAGACCGTAGAAGAGATTATATCCTATGTCGC
GGTCAACTTTCCCAACCCTCCAGGAAAGTCTTCAGAGGATAAATCAACCCAGACTACTGGCCGAGAGCTC
AAGAAGGAGACAACACCCACTCCTTCTCAGAGAGAAAGCCAATCATCGAAAGCCAGGATGGCGGCTCAAA
TTGCTTCTGGCCCTCCAGCCCTTGAATGGTCGGCTACCAATGAAGAGGATGATCTATCAGTGGAGGCTGA
GATCGCTCACCAGATTGCAGAAAGTTTCTCCAAAAAATATAAGTTTCCCTCTCGATCCTCAGGGATACTC
TTGTATAATTTTGAGCAATTGAAAATGAACCTTGATGATATAGTTAAAGAGGCAAAAAATGTACCAGGTG
TGACCCGTTTAGCCCATGACGGGTCCAAACTCCCCCTAAGATGTGTACTGGGATGGGTCGCTTTGGCCAA
CTCTAAGAAATTCCAGTTGTTAGTCGAATCCGACAAGCTGAGTAAAATCATGCAAGATGACTTGAATCGC
TATACATCTTGCTAACCGAACCTCTCCCCTCAGTCCCTCTAGACAATAAAATCCGAGATGTCCCAAAGTC
AACATGAAAAAAACAGGCAACACCACTGATAAAATGAACCTCCTACGTAAGATAGTGAAAAACCGCAGGG
ACGAGGACACTCAAAAATCCTCTCCCGCGTCAGCCCCTCTGGATGACGATGACTTGTGGCTTCCACCCCC
TGAATACGTCCCGCTGAAAGAACTTACAGGCAAGAAGAACATGAGGAACTTTTGTATCAACGGAAGGGTT
AAAGTGTGTAGCCCGAATGGTTACTCGTTCAGGATCCTGCGGCACATTCTGAAATCATTCGACGAGATAT
ATTCTGGGAATCATAGGATGATCGGGTTAGTCAAAGTGGTTATTGGACTGGCTTTGTCAGGATCTCCAGT
CCCTGAGGGCCTGAACTGGGTATACAAATTGAGGAGAACCTTTATCTTCCAGTGGGCTGATTCCAGGGGC
CCTCTTGAAGGGGAGGAGTTGGAATACTCTCAGGAGATCACTTGGGATGATGATACTGAGTTCGTCGGAT
TGCAAATAAGAGTGATTGCAAAACAGTGTCATATCCAGGGCAGAGTCTGGTGTATCAACATGAACCCGAG
AGCATGTCAACTATGGTCTGACATGTCTCTTCAGACACAAAGGTCCGAAGAGGACAAAGATTCCTCTCTG
CTTCTAGAATAATCAGATTATATCCCGCAAATTTATCACTTGTTTACCTCTGGAGGAGAGAACATATGGG
CTCAACTCCAACCCTTGGGAGCAATATAACAAAAAACATGTTATGGTGCCATTAAACCGCTGCATTTCAT
CAAAGTCAAGTTGATTACCTTTACATTTTGATCCTCTTGGATGTGAAAAAAACTATTAACATCCCTCAAA
AGACCCCGGGAAAGCCGCCACCATGAGCGAGCTGATTAAGGAGAACATGCACATGAAGCTGTACATGGAG
GGCACCGTGGACAACCATCACTTCAAGTGCACATCCGAGGGCGAAGGCAAGCCCTACGAGGGCACCCAGA
CCATGAGAATCAAGGTGGTCGAGGGCGGCCCTCTCCCCTTCGCCTTCGACATCCTGGCTACTAGCTTCCT
CTACGGCAGCAAGACCTTCATCAACCACACCCAGGGCATCCCCGACTTCTTCAAGCAGTCCTTCCCTGAG
GGCTTCACATGGGAGAGAGTCACCACATACGAAGACGGGGGCGTGCTGACCGCTACCCAGGACACCAGCC
TCCAGGACGGCTGCCTCATCTACAACGTCAAGATCAGAGGGGTGAACTTCACATCCAACGGCCCTGTGAT
GCAGAAGAAAACACTCGGCTGGGAGGCCTTCACCGAGACGCTGTACCCCGCTGACGGCGGCCTGGAAGGC
AGAAACGACATGGCCCTGAAGCTCGTGGGCGGGAGCCATCTGATCGCAAACATCAAGACCACATATAGAT
CCAAGAAACCCGCTAAGAACCTCAAGATGCCTGGCGTCTACTATGTGGACTACAGACTGGAAAGAATCAA
GGAGGCCAACAACGAGACCTACGTCGAGCAGCACGAGGTGGCAGTGGCCAGATACTGCGACCTCCCTAGC
AAACTGGGGCACAAGCTTAATTCCGGACTCAGATCTCGAGCTGATCCAAAAAAGAAGAGAAAGGTAGATC
CAAAAAAGAAGAGAAAGGTAGATCCAAAAAAGAAGAGAAAGGTAGGATCCACCGGATCTAGATAATTAAT
TAACGTCCTTTCAACGATCCAAGTCCATGAAAAAAACTAACACCCCTCCCGTACGGCCGCCACCATGGTG
AGCAAGGGCGAGGAGCTGTTCACCGGGGTGGTGCCCATCCTGGTCGAGCTGGACGGCGACGTAAACGGCC
ACAAGTTCAGCGTGTCCGGCGAGGGCGAGGGCGATGCCACCTACGGCAAGCTGACCCTGAAGTTCATCTG
CACCACCGGCAAGCTGCCCGTGCCCTGGCCCACCCTCGTGACCACCCTGACCTACGGCGTGCAGTGCTTC
AGCCGCTACCCCGACCACATGAAGCAGCACGACTTCTTCAAGTCCGCCATGCCCGAAGGCTACGTCCAGG
AGCGCACCATCTTCTTCAAGGACGACGGCAACTACAAGACCCGCGCCGAGGTGAAGTTCGAGGGCGACAC
CCTGGTGAACCGCATCGAGCTGAAGGGCATCGACTTCAAGGAGGACGGCAACATCCTGGGGCACAAGCTG
GAGTACAACTACAACAGCCACAACGTCTATATCATGGCCGACAAGCAGAAGAACGGCATCAAGGTGAACT
TCAAGATCCGCCACAACATCGAGGACGGCAGCGTGCAGCTCGCCGACCACTACCAGCAGAACACCCCCAT
CGGCGACGGCCCCGTGCTGCTGCCCGACAACCACTACCTGAGCACCCAGTCCGCCCTGAGCAAAGACCCC
AACGAGAAGCGCGATCACATGGTCCTGCTGGAGTTCGTGACCGCCGCCGGGATCACTCTCGGCATGGACG
AGCTGTACAAGTAAGCTAGCTTATAAAGTGCTGGGTCATCTAAGCTTTTCAGTCGAGAAAAAAACATTAG
ATCAGAAGAACAACTGGCAACACTTCTCAACCTGAGACTTACTTCAAGATGCTCGATCCTGGAGAGGTCT
ATGATGACCCTATTGACCCAATCGAGTTAGAGGCTGAACCCAGAGGAACCCCCATTGTCCCCAACATCTT
GAGGAACTCTGACTACAATCTCAACTCTCCTTTGATAGAAGATCCTGCTAGACTAATGTTAGAATGGTTA
AAAACAGGGAATAGACCTTATCGGATGACTCTAACAGACAATTGCTCCAGGTCTTTCAGAGTTTTGAAAG
ATTATTTCAAGAAGGTAGATTTGGGTTCTCTCAAGGTGGGCGGAATGGCTGCACAGTCAATGATTTCTCT
CTGGTTATATGGTGCCCACTCTGAATCCAACAGGAGCCGGAGATGTATAACAGACTTGGCCCATTTCTAT
TCCAAGTCGTCCCCCATAGAGAAGCTGTTGAATCTCACGCTAGGAAATAGAGGGCTGAGAATCCCCCCAG
AGGGAGTGTTAAGTTGCCTTGAGAGGGTTGATTATGATAATGCATTTGGAAGGTATCTTGCCAACACGTA
TTCCTCTTACTTGTTCTTCCATGTAATCACCTTATACATGAACGCCCTAGACTGGGATGAAGAAAAGACC
ATCCTAGCATTATGGAAAGATTTAACCTCAGTGGACATCGGGAAGGACTTGGTAAAGTTCAAAGACCAAA
TATGGGGACTGCTGATCGTGACAAAGGACTTTGTTTACTCCCAAAGTTCCAATTGTCTTTTTGACAGAAA
CTACACACTTATGCTAAAAGATCTTTTCTTGTCTCGCTTCAACTCCTTAATGGTCTTGCTCTCTCCCCCA
GAGCCCCGATACTCAGATGACTTGATATCTCAACTATGCCAGCTGTACATTGCTGGGGATCAAGTCTTGT
CTATGTGTGGAAACTCCGGCTATGAAGTCATCAAAATATTGGAGCCATATGTCGTGAATAGTTTAGTCCA
GAGAGCAGAAAAGTTTAGGCCTCTCATTCATTCCTTGGGAGACTTTCCTGTATTTATAAAAGACAAGGTA
AGTCAACTTGAAGAGACGTTCGGTCCCTGTGCAAGAAGGTTCTTTAGGGCTCTGGATCAATTCGACAACA
TACATGACTTGGTTTTTGTGTTTGGCTGTTACAGGCATTGGGGGCACCCATATATAGATTATCGAAAGGG
TCTGTCAAAACTATATGATCAGGTTCACCTTAAAAAAATGATAGATAAGTCCTACCAGGAGTGCTTAGCA
AGCGACCTAGCCAGGAGGATCCTTAGATGGGGTTTTGATAAGTACTCCAAGTGGTATCTGGATTCAAGAT
TCCTAGCCCGAGACCACCCCTTGACTCCTTATATCAAAACCCAAACATGGCCACCCAAACATATTGTAGA
CTTGGTGGGGGATACATGGCACAAGCTCCCGATCACGCAGATCTTTGAGATTCCTGAATCAATGGATCCG
TCAGAAATATTGGATGACAAATCACATTCTTTCACCAGAACGAGACTAGCTTCTTGGCTGTCAGAAAACC
GAGGGGGGCCTGTTCCTAGCGAAAAAGTTATTATCACGGCCCTGTCTAAGCCGCCTGTCAATCCCCGAGA
GTTTCTGAGGTCTATAGACCTCGGAGGATTGCCAGATGAAGACTTGATAATTGGCCTCAAGCCAAAGGAA
CGGGAATTGAAGATTGAAGGTCGATTCTTTGCTCTAATGTCATGGAATCTAAGATTGTATTTTGTCATCA
CTGAAAAACTCTTGGCCAACTACATCTTGCCACTTTTTGACGCGCTGACTATGACAGACAACCTGAACAA
GGTGTTTAAAAAGCTGATCGACAGGGTCACCGGGCAAGGGCTTTTGGACTATTCAAGGGTCACATATGCA
TTTCACCTGGACTATGAAAAGTGGAACAACCATCAAAGATTAGAGTCAACAGAGGATGTATTTTCTGTCC
TAGATCAAGTGTTTGGATTGAAGAGAGTGTTTTCTAGAACACACGAGTTTTTTCAAAAGGCCTGGATCTA
TTATTCAGACAGATCAGACCTCATCGGGTTACGGGAGGATCAAATATACTGCTTAGATGCGTCCAACGGC
CCAACCTGTTGGAATGGCCAGGATGGCGGGCTAGAAGGCTTACGGCAGAAGGGCTGGAGTCTAGTCAGCT
TATTGATGATAGATAGAGAATCTCAAATCAGGAACACAAGAACCAAAATACTAGCTCAAGGAGACAACCA
GGTTTTATGTCCGACATACATGTTGTCGCCAGGGCTATCTCAAGAGGGGCTCCTCTATGAATTGGAGAGA
ATATCAAGGAATGCACTTTCGATATACAGAGCCGTCGAGGAAGGGGCATCTAAGCTAGGGCTGATCATCA
AGAAAGAAGAGACCATGTGTAGTTATGACTTCCTCATCTATGGAAAAACCCCTTTGTTTAGAGGTAACAT
ATTGGTGCCTGAGTCCAAAAGATGGGCCAGAGTCTCTTGCGTCTCTAATGACCAAATAGTCAACCTCGCC
AATATAATGTCGACAGTGTCCACCAATGCGCTAACAGTGGCACAACACTCTCAATCTTTGATCAAACCGA
TGAGGGATTTTCTGCTCATGTCAGTACAGGCAGTCTTTCACTACCTGCTATTTAGCCCAATCTTAAAGGG
AAGAGTTTACAAGATTCTGAGCGCTGAAGGGGAGAGCTTTCTCCTAGCCATGTCAAGGATAATCTATCTA
GATCCTTCTTTGGGAGGGATATCTGGAATGTCCCTCGGAAGATTCCATATACGACAGTTCTCAGACCCTG
TCTCTGAAGGGTTATCCTTCTGGAGAGAGATCTGGTTAAGCTCCCAAGAGTCCTGGATTCACGCGTTGTG
TCAAGAGGCTGGAAACCCAGATCTTGGAGAGAGAACACTCGAGAGCTTCACTCGCCTTCTAGAAGATCCG
ACCACCTTAAATATCAGAGGAGGGGCCAGTCCTACCATTCTACTCAAGGATGCAATCAGAAAGGCTTTAT
ATGACGAGGTGGACAAGGTGGAAAATTCAGAGTTTCGAGAGGCAATCCTGTTGTCCAAGACCCATAGAGA
TAATTTTATACTCTTCTTAATATCTGTTGAGCCTCTGTTTCCTCGATTTCTCAGTGAGCTATTCAGTTCG
TCTTTTTTGGGAATCCCCGAGTCAATCATTGGATTGATACAAAACTCCCGAACGATAAGAAGGCAGTTTA
GAAAGAGTCTCTCAAAAACTTTAGAAGAATCCTTCTACAACTCAGAGATCCACGGGATTAGTCGGATGAC
CCAGACACCTCAGAGGGTTGGGGGGGTGTGGCCTTGCTCTTCAGAGAGGGCAGATCTACTTAGGGAGATC
TCTTGGGGAAGAAAAGTGGTAGGCACGACAGTTCCTCACCCTTCTGAGATGTTGGGATTACTTCCCAAGT
CCTCTATTTCTTGCACTTGTGGAGCAACAGGAGGAGGCAATCCTAGAGTTTCTGTATCAGTACTCCCGTC
CTTTGATCAGTCATTTTTTTCACGAGGCCCCCTAAAGGGATACTTGGGCTCGTCCACCTCTATGTCGACC
CAGCTATTCCATGCATGGGAAAAAGTCACTAATGTTCATGTGGTGAAGAGAGCTCTATCGTTAAAAGAAT
CTATAAACTGGTTCATTACTAGAGATTCCAACTTGGCTCAAGCTCTAATTAGGAACATTATGTCTCTGAC
AGGCCCTGATTTCCCTCTAGAGGAGGCCCCTGTCTTCAAAAGGACGGGGTCAGCCTTGCATAGGTTCAAG
TCTGCCAGATACAGCGAAGGAGGGTATTCTTCTGTCTGCCCGAACCTCCTCTCTCATATTTCTGTTAGTA
CAGACACCATGTCTGATTTGACCCAAGACGGGAAGAACTACGATTTCATGTTCCAGCCATTGATGCTTTA
TGCACAGACATGGACATCAGAGCTGGTACAGAGAGACACAAGGCTAAGAGACTCTACGTTTCATTGGCAC
CTCCGATGCAACAGGTGTGTGAGACCCATTGACGACGTGACCCTGGAGACCTCTCAGATCTTCGAGTTTC
CGGATGTGTCGAAAAGAATATCCAGAATGGTTTCTGGGGCTGTGCCTCACTTCCAGAGGCTTCCCGATAT
CCGTCTGAGACCAGGAGATTTTGAATCTCTAAGCGGTAGAGAAAAGTCTCACCATATCGGATCAGCTCAG
GGGCTCTTATACTCAATCTTAGTGGCAATTCACGACTCAGGATACAATGATGGAACCATCTTCCCTGTCA
ACATATACGGCAAGGTTTCCCCTAGAGACTATTTGAGAGGGCTCGCAAGGGGAGTATTGATAGGATCCTC
GATTTGCTTCTTGACAAGAATGACAAATATCAATATTAATAGACCTCTTGAATTGGTCTCAGGGGTAATC
TCATATATTCTCCTGAGGCTAGATAACCATCCCTCCTTGTACATAATGCTCAGAGAACCGTCTCTTAGAG
GAGAGATATTTTCTATCCCTCAGAAAATCCCCGCCGCTTATCCAACCACTATGAAAGAAGGCAACAGATC
AATCTTGTGTTATCTCCAACATGTGCTACGCTATGAGCGAGAGATAATCACGGCGTCTCCAGAGAATGAC
TGGCTATGGATCTTTTCAGACTTTAGAAGTGCCAAAATGACGTACCTATCCCTCATTACTTACCAGTCTC
ATCTTCTACTCCAGAGGGTTGAGAGAAACCTATCTAAGAGTATGAGAGATAACCTGCGACAATTGAGTTC
TTTGATGAGGCAGGTGCTGGGCGGGCACGGAGAAGATACCTTAGAGTCAGACGACAACATTCAACGACTG
CTAAAAGACTCTTTACGAAGGACAAGATGGGTGGATCAAGAGGTGCGCCATGCAGCTAGAACCATGACTG
GAGATTACAGCCCCAACAAGAAGGTGTCCCGTAAGGTAGGATGTTCAGAATGGGTCTGCTCTGCTCAACA
GGTTGCAGTCTCTACCTCAGCAAACCCGGCCCCTGTCTCGGAGCTTGACATAAGGGCCCTCTCTAAGAGG
TTCCAGAACCCTTTGATCTCGGGCTTGAGAGTGGTTCAGTGGGCAACCGGTGCTCATTATAAGCTTAAGC
CTATTCTAGATGATCTCAATGTTTTCCCATCTCTCTGCCTTGTAGTTGGGGACGGGTCAGGGGGGATATC
AAGGGCAGTCCTCAACATGTTTCCAGATGCCAAGCTTGTGTTCAACAGTCTTTTAGAGGTGAATGACCTG
ATGGCTTCCGGAACACATCCACTGCCTCCTTCAGCAATCATGAGGGGAGGAAATGATATCGTCTCCAGAG
TGATAGATCTTGACTCAATCTGGGAAAAACCGTCCGACTTGAGAAACTTGGCAACCTGGAAATACTTCCA
GTCAGTCCAAAAGCAGGTCAACATGTCCTATGACCTCATTATTTGCGATGCAGAAGTTACTGACATTGCA
TCTATCAACCGGATCACCCTGTTAATGTCCGATTTTGCATTGTCTATAGATGGACCACTCTATTTGGTCT
TCAAAACTTATGGGACTATGCTAGTAAATCCAAACTACAAGGCTATTCAACACCTGTCAAGAGCGTTCCC
CTCGGTCACAGGGTTTATCACCCAAGTAACTTCGTCTTTTTCATCTGAGCTCTACCTCCGATTCTCCAAA
CGAGGGAAGTTTTTCAGAGATGCTGAGTACTTGACCTCTTCCACCCTTCGAGAAATGAGCCTTGTGTTAT
TCAATTGTAGCAGCCCCAAGAGTGAGATGCAGAGAGCTCGTTCCTTGAACTATCAGGATCTTGTGAGAGG
ATTTCCTGAAGAAATCATATCAAATCCTTACAATGAGATGATCATAACTCTGATTGACAGTGATGTAGAA
TCTTTTCTAGTCCACAAGATGGTTGATGATCTTGAGTTACAGAGGGGAACTCTGTCTAAAGTGGCTATCA
TTATAGCCATCATGATAGTTTTCTCCAACAGAGTCTTCAACGTTTCCAAACCCCTAACTGACCCCTCGTT
CTATCCACCGTCTGATCCCAAAATCCTGAGGCACTTCAACATATGTTGCAGTACTATGATGTATCTATCT
ACTGCTTTAGGTGACGTCCCTAGCTTCGCAAGACTTCACGACCTGTATAACAGACCTATAACTTATTACT
TCAGAAAGCAAGTCATTCGAGGGAACGTTTATCTATCTTGGAGTTGGTCCAACGACACCTCAGTGTTCAA
AAGGGTAGCCTGTAATTCTAGCCTGAGTCTGTCATCTCACTGGATCAGGTTGATTTACAAGATAGTGAAG
ACTACCAGACTCGTTGGCAGCATCAAGGATCTATCCAGAGAAGTGGAAAGACACCTTCATAGGTACAACA
GGTGGATCACCCTAGAGGATATCAGATCTAGATCATCCCTACTAGACTACAGTTGCCTGTGAACCGGATA
CTCCTGGAAGCCTGCCCATGCTAAGACTCTTGTGTGATGTATCTTGAAAAAAACAAGATCCTAAATCTGA
ACCTTTGGTTGTTTGATTGTTTTTCTCATTTTTGTTGTTTATTTGTTAAGCGTGGGTCGGCATGGCATCT
CCACCTCCTCGCGGTCCGACCTGGGCATCCGAAGGAGGACGCACGTCCACTCGGATGGCTAAGGGAGGGG
CGGGGATCCGGCTGCTAACAAAGCCCGAAAGGAAGCTGAGTTGGCTGCTGCCACCGCTGAGCAATAACTA
GCATAACCCCTTGGGGCCTCTAAACGGGTCTTGAGGGGTTTTTTGCTGAAAGGAGGAACTATATCCGGAT
CCACTAGTTCTAGAGCGGCCGCCACCGCGGTGGAGCTCCAGCTTTTGTTCCCTTTAGTGAGGGTTAATTG
CGCGCTTGGCGTAATCATGGTCATAGCTGTTTCCTGTGTGAAATTGTTATCCGCTCACAATTCCACACAA
CATACGAGCCGGAAGCATAAAGTGTAAAGCCTGGGGTGCCTAATGAGTGAGCTAACTCACATTAATTGCG
TTGCGCTCACTGCCCGCTTTCCAGTCGGGAAACCTGTCGTGCCAGCTGCATTAATGAATCGGCCAACGCG
CGGGGAGAGGCGGTTTGCGTATTGGGCGCTCTTCCGCTTCCTCGCTCACTGACTCGCTGCGCTCGGTCGT
TCGGCTGCGGCGAGCGGTATCAGCTCACTCAAAGGCGGTAATACGGTTATCCACAGAATCAGGGGATAAC
GCAGGAAAGAACATGTGAGCAAAAGGCCAGCAAAAGGCCAGGAACCGTAAAAAGGCCGCGTTGCTGGCGT
TTTTCCATAGGCTCCGCCCCCCTGACGAGCATCACAAAAATCGACGCTCAAGTCAGAGGTGGCGAAACCC
GACAGGACTATAAAGATACCAGGCGTTTCCCCCTGGAAGCTCCCTCGTGCGCTCTCCTGTTCCGACCCTG
CCGCTTACCGGATACCTGTCCGCCTTTCTCCCTTCGGGAAGCGTGGCGCTTTCTCATAGCTCACGCTGTA
GGTATCTCAGTTCGGTGTAGGTCGTTCGCTCCAAGCTGGGCTGTGTGCACGAACCCCCCGTTCAGCCCGA
CCGCTGCGCCTTATCCGGTAACTATCGTCTTGAGTCCAACCCGGTAAGACACGACTTATCGCCACTGGCA
GCAGCCACTGGTAACAGGATTAGCAGAGCGAGGTATGTAGGCGGTGCTACAGAGTTCTTGAAGTGGTGGC
CTAACTACGGCTACACTAGAAGGACAGTATTTGGTATCTGCGCTCTGCTGAAGCCAGTTACCTTCGGAAA
AAGAGTTGGTAGCTCTTGATCCGGCAAACAAACCACCGCTGGTAGCGGTGGTTTTTTTGTTTGCAAGCAG
CAGATTACGCGCAGAAAAAAAGGATCTCAAGAAGATCCTTTGATCTTTTCTACGGGGTCTGACGCTCAGT
GGAACGAAAACTCACGTTAAGGGATTTTGGTCATGAGATTATCAAAAAGGATCTTCACCTAGATCCTTTT
AAATTAAAAATGAAGTTTTAAATCAATCTAAAGTATATATGAGTAAACTTGGTCTGACAGTTACCAATGC
TTAATCAGTGAGGCACCTATCTCAGCGATCTGTCTATTTCGTTCATCCATAGTTGCCTGACTCCCCGTCG
TGTAGATAACTACGATACGGGAGGGCTTACCATCTGGCCCCAGTGCTGCAATGATACCGCGAGACCCACG
CTCACCGGCTCCAGATTTATCAGCAATAAACCAGCCAGCCGGAAGGGCCGAGCGCAGAAGTGGTCCTGCA
ACTTTATCCGCCTCCATCCAGTCTATTAATTGTTGCCGGGAAGCTAGAGTAAGTAGTTCGCCAGTTAATA
GTTTGCGCAACGTTGTTGCCATTGCTACAGGCATCGTGGTGTCACGCTCGTCGTTTGGTATGGCTTCATT
CAGCTCCGGTTCCCAACGATCAAGGCGAGTTACATGATCCCCCATGTTGTGCAAAAAAGCGGTTAGCTCC
TTCGGTCCTCCGATCGTTGTCAGAAGTAAGTTGGCCGCAGTGTTATCACTCATGGTTATGGCAGCACTGC
ATAATTCTCTTACTGTCATGCCATCCGTAAGATGCTTTTCTGTGACTGGTGAGTACTCAACCAAGTCATT
CTGAGAATAGTGTATGCGGCGACCGAGTTGCTCTTGCCCGGCGTCAATACGGGATAATACCGCGCCACAT
AGCAGAACTTTAAAAGTGCTCATCATTGGAAAACGTTCTTCGGGGCGAAAACTCTCAAGGATCTTACCGC
TGTTGAGATCCAGTTCGATGTAACCCACTCGTGCACCCAACTGATCTTCAGCATCTTTTACTTTCACCAG
CGTTTCTGGGTGAGCAAAAACAGGAAGGCAAAATGCCGCAAAAAAGGGAATAAGGGCGACACGGAAATGT
TGAATACTCATACTCTTCCTTTTTCAATATTATTGAAGCATTTATCAGGGTTATTGTCTCATGAGCGGAT
ACATATTTGAATGTATTTAGAAAAATAAACAAATAGGGGTTCCGCGCACATTTCCCCGAAAAGTGCCACC
TG
Features (pLannotate 1.2.2; 30 found; start..end, strand, type, name):
      3..361     +  rep_origin     f1 ori (sequence partly withheld): f1 bacteriophage origin of replication; arrow indicates direction of (+) strand synthesis
    463..618     -  CDS            lacZα (fragment): LacZα fragment of β-galactosidase; lacZ fragment
    624..652     -  misc_feature   MCS (fragment): pBluescript multiple cloning site
    658..1037    +  enhancer       CMV enhancer: human cytomegalovirus immediate early enhancer
   1038..1241    +  promoter       CMV promoter: human cytomegalovirus (CMV) immediate early promoter
   1237..1270    +  LTR            5' LTR (truncated) (fragment): truncated 5' long terminal repeat (LTR) from HIV-1
   1286..1304    +  promoter       T7 promoter: promoter for bacteriophage T7 RNA polymerase
   1330..1355    +  misc_RNA       sTRSV HHRz (fragment): hammerhead ribozyme from the tobacco ringspot virus satellite RNA (Khvorova et al., 2003)
   1441..2790    +  CDS            N: NCAP_RABVS - Experimental evidence at protein level: Swiss-Prot protein existence level 1. Encapsidates the genome in a ratio of one protein N per nine ribonucleotides, protecting it from nucleases. If expressed without protein P it binds non-specifically RNA and therefore can bind it's own mRNA. Interaction with protein P abolishes any non-specific RNA binding, and prevents phosphorylation. The soluble N-P complex encapsidates specifically the genomic RNA, with protein N protecting the genome like a pearl necklace. The encapsidated genomic RNA is termed the nucleocapsid (NC) and serves as tem
   2884..3774    +  CDS            P: PHOSP_RABVS - Experimental evidence at protein level: Swiss-Prot protein existence level 1. Non catalytic polymerase cofactor and regulatory protein that plays a role in viral transcription and replication. Stabilizes the RNA polymerase L to the N-RNA template and binds the soluble protein N, preventing it from encapsidating non-genomic RNA. Also inhibits host IFN-alpha and IFN-beta signaling by binding and retaining phosphorylated STAT1 in the cytoplasm or by inhibiting the DNA binding of STAT1 in the nucleus. Might be involved, through interaction with host dynein, in intracellular microtubu
   3866..4471    +  CDS            M: MATRX_RABVS - Experimental evidence at protein level: Swiss-Prot protein existence level 1. Plays a major role in assembly, budding and uncoating of virion after membrane fusion (PubMed:33208464). Completely covers the ribonucleoprotein coil and keep it in condensed bullet-shaped form. Inhibits viral transcription and stimulates replication. Plays a major role in early induction of TRAIL-mediated apoptosis in infected neurons (PubMed:12771432, PubMed:9847327). From Rabies virus (strain SAD B19) (RABV).
   4695..5393    +  CDS            TagBFP: TagBFP is a basic (constitutively fluorescent) blue fluorescent protein published in 2008, derived from Entacmaea quadricolor. It is reported to be a very rapidly-maturing monomer with very low acid sensitivity.
   5394..5414    +  misc_feature   MCS (fragment): multiple cloning site
   5418..5438    +  CDS            SV40 NLS: nuclear localization signal of SV40 (simian virus 40) large T antigen
   5442..5462    +  CDS            SV40 NLS: nuclear localization signal of SV40 (simian virus 40) large T antigen
   5466..5486    +  CDS            SV40 NLS: nuclear localization signal of SV40 (simian virus 40) large T antigen
   5577..6296    +  CDS            EGFP: the original enhanced GFP (Yang et al., 1996) mammalian codon-optimized
   6401..12781   +  CDS            L: L_RABVS - Experimental evidence at protein level: Swiss-Prot protein existence level 1. RNA-directed RNA polymerase that catalyzes the replication of viral genomic RNA. The template is composed of the viral RNA tightly encapsidated by the nucleoprotein (N). The replicase mode is dependent on intracellular N protein concentration. In this mode, the polymerase replicates the whole viral genome without recognizing transcriptional signals, and the replicated genome is not caped or polyadenylated. From Rabies virus (strain SAD B19) (RABV).
  12913..13005   +  ncRNA          HDV ribozyme: Accession: RF00094 - Hepatitis delta virus ribozyme
  13013..13062   +  CDS            SET1 (fragment): solubility-enhancement tag derived from T7 phage gene 10B
  13070..13117   +  terminator     T7 terminator: transcription terminator for bacteriophage T7 RNA polymerase
  13139..13180   -  misc_feature   MCS (fragment): pBluescript multiple cloning site
  13193..13211   -  promoter       T3 promoter: promoter for bacteriophage T3 RNA polymerase
  13254..13276   -  protein_bind   lac operator (fragment): The lac repressor binds to the lac operator to inhibit transcription in E. coli. This inhibition can be relieved by adding lactose or isopropyl-β-D-thiogalactopyranoside (IPTG). lac repressor encoded by lacI
  13280..13310   -  promoter       lac promoter: promoter for the E. coli lac operon
  13325..13346   -  protein_bind   CAP binding site: CAP binding activates transcription in the presence of cAMP. E. coli catabolite activator protein
  13359..13451   -  CDS            lacI (fragment): lac repressor; lacI; The lac repressor binds to the lac operator to inhibit transcription in E. coli. This inhibition can be relieved by adding lactose or isopropyl-β-D-thiogalactopyranoside (IPTG).
  13634..14222   -  rep_origin     ori: high-copy-number ColE1/pMB1/pBR322/pUC origin of replication
  14393..15253   -  CDS            AmpR: β-lactamase; bla; confers resistance to ampicillin, carbenicillin, and related antibiotics
  15254..15358   -  promoter       AmpR promoter: bla
