[The description below was written by a language model from this plasmid's Addgene catalogue record and pLannotate feature annotations shown in this document.]
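Description:
pRVdG-N-P-M-nucBFP-EGFP-L (also called pRVdG-4nB5E) is a 15.4 kb rabies virus genome plasmid built on the cSPBN (pSAD) backbone. It carries a full-length cDNA of a glycoprotein-deleted SAD B19-strain genome in a pBluescript-type bacterial vector. It is propagated in E. coli as a high-copy plasmid through a ColE1/pUC origin and selected with ampicillin (AmpR). An f1 origin and remnants of the lacZα/lac promoter cloning region are also present.

The viral cDNA sits downstream of a CMV enhancer/promoter and a T7 promoter. It is flanked by a hammerhead ribozyme on the 5′ side and a hepatitis delta virus ribozyme followed by a T7 terminator on the 3′ side. In this standard arrangement, transcription yields a genome-length RNA, and the ribozymes trim it to exact viral termini so that it can be encapsidated and replicated. The annotated genome encodes N, P, M and L, with no G open reading frame. Two transgenes occupy the region between M and L. The first is mTagBFP fused at its C-terminus to three tandem SV40 nuclear localization signals (nucBFP), and the second is EGFP. The catalogue lists CMV as the promoter for both inserts. However, their placement inside the viral genome implies that, in infected cells, they are expressed as separate viral transcripts made by the rabies polymerase.

The plasmid serves as the template for rescuing G-deleted rabies virus, which requires glycoprotein supplied in trans to spread. Infected neurons are labelled with blue nuclei and green cytoplasmic fill, in keeping with the associated work on axonal and subcellular labelling with modified rabies vectors.
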