Addgene plasmid #52485: pRVdG-N-P-M-nucBFP-EGFP-L
Purpose: Expresses nuclear mTagBFP and EGFP
Depositing lab: Sebastian Seung. Depositing organization: Massachusetts Institute of Technology. Publication: Axonal and subcellular labelling using modified rabies viral vectors. Wickersham IR, Sullivan HA, Seung HS. Nat Commun. 2013;4:2332. doi: 10.1038/ncomms3332. PubMed 23945836.
Backbone
  Vector backbone: cSPBN (pSAD)
  Backbone manufacturer: Karl-Klaus Conzelmann & Matthias Schnell
  Backbone size w/o insert (bp): 13851
  Total vector size (bp): 15384
  Vector type: Mammalian Expression ; Rabies Virus
Growth in bacteria
  Bacterial resistance: Ampicillin, 100 μg/mL
  Growth temperature: 37°C
  Growth strain: DH5alpha
  Growth instructions: DH5alpha at 37C
  Copy number: High Copy
Gene/Insert 1
  Gene/Insert name: nuclear mTagBFP (alt name: nucBFP)
  Species: Synthetic
  Insert size (bp): 813
  Promoter: CMV
  Cloning method: Unknown
  Sequencing primers: 5′ unknown
Gene/Insert 2
  Gene/Insert name: EGFP (alt name: Enhanced Green Fluorescent Protein)
  Species: Synthetic
  Insert size (bp): 720
  Promoter: CMV
  Cloning method: Unknown
  Sequencing primers: 5′ unknown
Terms and licenses: Academic/Nonprofit Terms; Industry Terms: Not Available to Industry
Depositor comments: Alternative plasmid name: pRVdG-4nB5E
How to cite: pRVdG-N-P-M-nucBFP-EGFP-L was a gift from Sebastian Seung (Addgene plasmid # 52485 ; http://n2t.net/addgene:52485 ; RRID:Addgene_52485)
