>Addgene plasmid #52485 | pRVdG-N-P-M-nucBFP-EGFP-L | addgene partial sequence | sequence record 97911 | B19M-F 5'-ACAAAGGTCCGAAGAGGACA-3'
CCAACCCTTGGGAGCAATATAACAAAAAACATGTTATGGTGCCATTAAACCGCTGCATTTCATCAAAGTC
AAGTTGATTACCTTTACATTTTGATCCTCTTGGATGTGAAAAAAACTATTAACATCCCTCAAAAGACCCC
GGGAAAGCCGCCACCATGAGCGAGCTGATTAAGGAGAACATGCACATGAAGCTGTACATGGAGGGCACCG
TGGACAACCATCACTTCAAGTGCACATCCGAGGGCGAAGGCAAGCCCTACGAGGGCACCCAGACCATGAG
AATCAAGGTGGTCGAGGGCGGCCCTCTCCCCTTCGCCTTCGACATCCTGGCTACTAGCTTCCTCTACGGC
AGCAAGACCTTCATCAACCACACCCAGGGCATCCCCGACTTCTTCAAGCAGTCCTTCCCTGAGGGCTTCA
CATGGGAGAGAGTCACCACATACGAAGACGGGGGCGTGCTGACCGCTACCCAGGACACCAGCCTCCAGGA
CGGCTGCCTCATCTACAACGTCAAGATCAGAGGGGTGAACTTCACATCCAACGGCCCTGTGATGCAGAAG
AAAACACTCGGCTGGGAGGCCTTCACCGAGACGCTGTACCCCGCTGACGGCGGCCTGGAAGGCAGAAACG
ACATGGCCCTGA
