>Addgene plasmid #52485 | pRVdG-N-P-M-nucBFP-EGFP-L | addgene partial sequence | sequence record 97913 | CMV-F 5'-CGCAAATGGGCGGTAGGCGTG-3'
ATAGGGAGACCCAAGCTGGCTAGATTAAGCGTCTGATGAGTCCGTGAGGACGAAACCCGGCGTACCGGGT
CACGCTTAACAACCAGATCAAAGAAAAAACAGACATTGTCAATTGCAAAGCAAAAATGTAACACCCCTAC
AATGGATGCCGACAAGATTGTATTCAAAGTCAATAATCAGGTGGTCTCTTTGAAGCCTGAGATTATCGTG
GATCAATATGAGTACAAGTACCCTGCCATCAAAGATTTGAAAAAGCCCTGTATAACCCTAGGAAAGGCTC
CCGATTTAAATAAAGCATACAAGTCAGTTTTGTCAGGCATGAGCGCCGCCAAACTTAATCCTGACGATGT
ATGTTCCTATTTGGCAGCGGCAATGCAGTTTTTTGAGGGGACATGTCCGGAAGACTGGACCAGCTATGGA
ATTGTGATTGCACGAAAAGGAGATAAGATCACCCCAGGTTCTCTGGTGGAGATAAAACGTACTGATGTAG
AAGGGAATTGGGCTCTGACAGGAGGCATGGAACTGACAAGAGACCCCACTGTCCCTGAGCATGCGTCCTT
AGTCGGTCTTCTCTTGAGTCTGTATAGGTTGAGCAAAATATCCGGGCAAAACACTGGTAACTATAAGACA
AACATTGCAGACAGGATAGAGCAGATTTTTGAGACAGCCCCTTTTGTTAAAATCGTGGAACACCATACTC
TAATGACAACTCACAAAATGTGTGCTAATTGGAGTACTATACCAAACTTCAGATTTTTGGCCGGAACCTA
TGACATGTTTTTCTCC
