>Addgene plasmid #52485 | pRVdG-N-P-M-nucBFP-EGFP-L | addgene partial sequence | sequence record 97914 | EXFP-R 5'-GTCTTGTAGTTGCCGTCGTC-3'
TGAAGCACTGCACGCCGTAGGTCAGGGTGGTCACGAGGGTGGGCCAGGGCACGGGCAGCTTGCCGGTGGT
GCAGATGAACTTCAGGGTCAGCTTGCCGTAGGTGGCATCGCCCTCGCCCTCGCCGGACACGCTGAACTTG
TGGCCGTTTACGTCGCCGTCCAGCTCGACCAGGATGGGCACCACCCCGGTGAACAGCTCCTCGCCCTTGC
TCACCATGGTGGCGGCCGTACGGGAGGGGTGTTAGTTTTTTTCATGGACTTGGATCGTTGAAAGGACGTT
AATTAATTATCTAGATCCGGTGGATCCTACCTTTCTCTTCTTTTTTGGATCTACCTTTCTCTTCTTTTTT
GGATCTACCTTTCTCTTCTTTTTTGGATCAGCTCGAGATCTGAGTCCGGAATTAAGCTTGTGCCCCAGTT
TGCTAGGGAGGTCGCAGTATCTGGCCACTGCCACCTCGTGCTGCTCGACGTAGGTCTCGTTGTTGGCCTC
CTTGATTCTTTCCAGTCTGTAGTCCACATAGTAGACGCCAGGCATCTTGAGGTTCTTAGCGGGTTTCTTG
GATCTATATGTGGTCTTGATGTTTGC
