>Addgene plasmid #52485 | pRVdG-N-P-M-nucBFP-EGFP-L | addgene partial sequence | sequence record 97915 | B19L-R 5'-CGATTGGGTCAATAGGGTCA-3'
GTAGTCTCAGGTTGAGAAGTGTTGCCAGTTGTTCTTCTGATCTAATGTTTTTTTCTCGACTGAAAAGCTT
AGATGACCCAGCACTTTATAAGCTAGCTTACTTGTACAGCTCGTCCATGCCGAGAGTGATCCCGGCGGCG
GTCACGAACTCCAGCAGGACCATGTGATCGCGCTTCTCGTTGGGGTCTTTGCTCAGGGCGGACTGGGTGC
TCAGGTAGTGGTTGTCGGGCAGCAGCACGGGGCCGTCGCCGATGGGGGTGTTCTGCTGGTAGTGGTCGGC
GAGCTGCACGCTGCCGTCCTCGATGTTGTGGCGGATCTTGAAGTTCACCTTGATGCCGTTCTTCTGCTTG
TCGGCCATGATATAGACGTTGTGGCTGTTGTAGTTGTACTCCAGCTTGTGCCCCAGGATGTTGCCGTCCT
CCTTGAAGTCGATGCCCTTCAGCTCGATGCGGTTCACCAGGGTGTCGCCCTCGAACTTCACCTCGGCGCG
GGTCTTGTAGTTGCCGTCGTCCTTGAAGAAGATGGTGCGCTCCTGGACGTAGCCTTCGGGCATGGCGGAC
TTGAAGAAGTCGTGCTGCTTCATGTGGTCGGGGTAGCGGCTGAAGCACTGCACGCCGTAGGTCAGGGTGG
TCAC
